>Addgene plasmid #201487 | NbALFA-TEV219 | addgene full sequence | sequence record 395357 | Addgene NGS Result
GACGGATCGGGAGATCTCCCGATCCCCTATGGTGCACTCTCAGTACAATCTGCTCTGATGCCGCATAGTT
AAGCCAGTATCTGCTCCCTGCTTGTGTGTTGGAGGTCGCTGAGTAGTGCGCGAGCAAAATTTAAGCTACA
ACAAGGCAAGGCTTGACCGACAATTGCATGAAGAATCTGCTTAGGGTTAGGCGTTTTGCGCTGCTTCGCG
ATGTACGGGCCAGATATACGCGTTGACATTGATTATTGACTAGTTATTAATAGTAATCAATTACGGGGTC
ATTAGTTCATAGCCCATATATGGAGTTCCGCGTTACATAACTTACGGTAAATGGCCCGCCTGGCTGACCG
CCCAACGACCCCCGCCCATTGACGTCAATAATGACGTATGTTCCCATAGTAACGCCAATAGGGACTTTCC
ATTGACGTCAATGGGTGGAGTATTTACGGTAAACTGCCCACTTGGCAGTACATCAAGTGTATCATATGCC
AAGTACGCCCCCTATTGACGTCAATGACGGTAAATGGCCCGCCTGGCATTATGCCCAGTACATGACCTTA
TGGGACTTTCCTACTTGGCAGTACATCTACGTATTAGTCATCGCTATTACCATGGTGATGCGGTTTTGGC
AGTACATCAATGGGCGTGGATAGCGGTTTGACTCACGGGGATTTCCAAGTCTCCACCCCATTGACGTCAA
TGGGAGTTTGTTTTGGCACCAAAATCAACGGGACTTTCCAAAATGTCGTAACAACTCCGCCCCATTGACG
CAAATGGGCGGTAGGCGTGTACGGTGGGAGGTCTATATAAGCAGAGCTCTCTGGCTAACTAGAGAACCCA
CTGCTTACTGGCTTATCGAAATTAATACGACTCACTATAGGGAGACCCAAGCTGGCTAGTTAAGCTTGCC
ACCATGGCGTCCGGGGAAGTTCAACTTCAAGAAAGCGGTGGCGGCTTGGTCCAACCGGGTGGGAGCCTCC
GACTTTCATGTACTGCTTCCGGGGTCACTATTTCTGCCCTCAATGCAATGGCGATGGGCTGGTATAGGCA
GGCACCTGGAGAAAGAAGAGTAATGGTTGCGGCGGTCAGCGAAAGAGGAAACGCTATGTACCGGGAAAGC
GTGCAGGGACGCTTTACCGTGACCAGGGATTTCACCAACAAGATGGTTTCCTTGCAGATGGACAATTTGA
AACCCGAAGACACTGCGGTGTATTATTGTCACGTCTTGGAAGACCGAGTGGATTCATTTCATGATTATTG
GGGCCAGGGTACCCAAGTCACGGTGTCTTCAGGATCCGGTAGTGGTGGTGGGTCTGGGGGAGGGTCCGGA
GGCGGCTCTGGTGGTGGGTCATACCCTTACGACGTACCTGATTACGCGGGCTCATCTCTGTTCAAGGGCC
CAAGAGACTATAATCCTATCTCATCAACGATCTGCCATCTCACAAACGAATCCGACGGACACACGACCTC
TCTTTACGGGATTGGTTTCGGCCCTTTTATCATAACTAATAAACATCTTTTCCGCCGGAACAACGGAACT
TTGCTTGTCCAGTCACTTCATGGCGTATTTAAAGTGAAGAATACTACTACTTTGCAACAACATCTCATTG
ACGGCCGGGACATGATTATTATAAGAATGCCGAAGGATTTTCCACCTTTCCCCCAAAAACTTAAGTTTCG
GGAGCCACAACGAGAGGAACGAATATGCCTGGTAACAACAAATTTTCAAACTAAATCTATGTCTTCAATG
GTGAGTGACACATCTTGTACATTTCCCTCTAGTGACGGGATTTTCTGGAAGCATTGGATACAGACTAAGG
ACGGGCAGTGCGGATCACCACTCGTGTCCACACGCGATGGATTCATTGTCGGGATTCATAGTGCTTCTAA
CTTCACCAACACCAATAATTATTTTACTTCTGTGCCAAAAAACTTCATGGAGCTGCTTACTAGCCAAGAA
GCCCAACAGTGGGTGAGTGGGTGGCGCCTGAACGCCGACTCCGTCTTGTGGGGGGGTCACAAGGTCTTTA
TGGTATAATCTAGAGGGCCCTTCGAACAAAAACTCATCTCAGAAGAGGATCTGAATATGCATACCGGTCA
TCATCACCATCACCATTGAGTTTAAACCCGCTGATCAGCCTCGACTGTGCCTTCTAGTTGCCAGCCATCT
GTTGTTTGCCCCTCCCCCGTGCCTTCCTTGACCCTGGAAGGTGCCACTCCCACTGTCCTTTCCTAATAAA
ATGAGGAAATTGCATCGCATTGTCTGAGTAGGTGTCATTCTATTCTGGGGGGTGGGGTGGGGCAGGACAG
CAAGGGGGAGGATTGGGAAGACAATAGCAGGCATGCTGGGGATGCGGTGGGCTCTATGGCTTCTGAGGCG
GAAAGAACCAGCTGGGGCTCTAGGGGGTATCCCC
[124 nt withheld, positions 2415-2538]
C
[91 nt withheld, positions 2540-2630]
A
[49 nt withheld, positions 2632-2680]
CCTTTGACGTTGGAGTCCACGTTCTTT
[37 nt withheld, positions 2708-2744]
ACCCTATCTCGGTCTATTCTTTTGATTTATAAGGGATTTTGCCGATTTCGGCCTATTGGTTAAAAAATGA
GCTGATTTAACAAAAATTTAACGCGAATTAATTCTGTGGAATGTGTGTCAGTTAGGGTGTGGAAAGTCCC
CAGGCTCCCCAGCAGGCAGAAGTATGCAAAGCATGCATCTCAATTAGTCAGCAACCAGGTGTGGAAAGTC
CCCAGGCTCCCCAGCAGGCAGAAGTATGCAAAGCATGCATCTCAATTAGTCAGCAACCATAGTCCCGCCC
CTAACTCCGCCCATCCCGCCCCTAACTCCGCCCAGTTCCGCCCATTCTCCGCCCCATGGCTGACTAATTT
TTTTTATTTATGCAGAGGCCGAGGCCGCCTCTGCCTCTGAGCTATTCCAGAAGTAGTGAGGAGGCTTTTT
TGGAGGCCTAGGCTTTTGCAAAAAGCTCCCGGGAGCTTGTATATCCATTTTCGGATCTGATCAGCACGTG
TTGACAATTAATCATCGGCATAGTATATCGGCATAGTATAATACGACAAGGTGAGGAACTAAACCATGGC
CAAGCCTTTGTCTCAAGAAGAATCCACCCTCATTGAAAGAGCAACGGCTACAATCAACAGCATCCCCATC
TCTGAAGACTACAGCGTCGCCAGCGCAGCTCTCTCTAGCGACGGCCGCATCTTCACTGGTGTCAATGTAT
ATCATTTTACTGGGGGACCTTGTGCAGAACTCGTGGTGCTGGGCACTGCTGCTGCTGCGGCAGCTGGCAA
CCTGACTTGTATCGTCGCGATCGGAAATGAGAACAGGGGCATCTTGAGCCCCTGCGGACGGTGCCGACAG
GTGCTTCTCGATCTGCATCCTGGGATCAAAGCCATAGTGAAGGACAGTGATGGACAGCCGACGGCAGTTG
GGATTCGTGAATTGCTGCCCTCTGGTTATGTGTGGGAGGGCTAAGCACTTCGTGGCCGAGGAGCAGGACT
GACACGTGCTACGAGATTTCGATTCCACCGCCGCCTTCTATGAAAGGTTGGGCTTCGGAATCGTTTTCCG
GGACGCCGGCTGGATGATCCTCCAGCGCGGGGATCTCATGCTGGAGTTCTTCGCCCACCCCAACTTGTTT
ATTGCAGCTTATAATGGTTACAAATAAAGCAATAGCATCACAAATTTCACAAATAAAGCATTTTTTTCAC
TGCATTCTAGTTGTGGTTTGTCCAAACTCATCAATGTATCTTATCATGTCTGTATACCGTCGACCTCTAG
CTAGAGCTTGGCGTAATCATGGTCATAGCTGTTTCCTGTGTGAAATTGTTATCCGCTCACAATTCCACAC
AACATACGAGCCGGAAGCATAAAGTGTAAAGCCTGGGGTGCCTAATGAGTGAGCTAACTCACATTAATTG
CGTTGCGCTCACTGCCCGCTTTCCAGTCGGGAAACCTGTCGTGCCAGCTGCATTAATGAATCGGCCAACG
CGCGGGGAGAGGCGGTTTGCGTATTGGGCGCTCTTCCGCTTCCTCGCTCACTGACTCGCTGCGCTCGGTC
GTTCGGCTGCGGCGAGCGGTATCAGCTCACTCAAAGGCGGTAATACGGTTATCCACAGAATCAGGGGATA
ACGCAGGAAAGAACATGTGAGCAAAAGGCCAGCAAAAGGCCAGGAACCGTAAAAAGGCCGCGTTGCTGGC
GTTTTTCCATAGGCTCCGCCCCCCTGACGAGCATCACAAAAATCGACGCTCAAGTCAGAGGTGGCGAAAC
CCGACAGGACTATAAAGATACCAGGCGTTTCCCCCTGGAAGCTCCCTCGTGCGCTCTCCTGTTCCGACCC
TGCCGCTTACCGGATACCTGTCCGCCTTTCTCCCTTCGGGAAGCGTGGCGCTTTCTCATAGCTCACGCTG
TAGGTATCTCAGTTCGGTGTAGGTCGTTCGCTCCAAGCTGGGCTGTGTGCACGAACCCCCCGTTCAGCCC
GACCGCTGCGCCTTATCCGGTAACTATCGTCTTGAGTCCAACCCGGTAAGACACGACTTATCGCCACTGG
CAGCAGCCACTGGTAACAGGATTAGCAGAGCGAGGTATGTAGGCGGTGCTACAGAGTTCTTGAAGTGGTG
GCCTAACTACGGCTACACTAGAAGAACAGTATTTGGTATCTGCGCTCTGCTGAAGCCAGTTACCTTCGGA
AAAAGAGTTGGTAGCTCTTGATCCGGCAAACAAACCACCGCTGGTAGCGGTGGTTTTTTTGTTTGCAAGC
AGCAGATTACGCGCAGAAAAAAAGGATCTCAAGAAGATCCTTTGATCTTTTCTACGGGGTCTGACGCTCA
GTGGAACGAAAACTCACGTTAAGGGATTTTGGTCATGAGATTATCAAAAAGGATCTTCACCTAGATCCTT
TTAAATTAAAAATGAAGTTTTAAATCAATCTAAAGTATATATGAGTAAACTTGGTCTGACAGTTACCAAT
GCTTAATCAGTGAGGCACCTATCTCAGCGATCTGTCTATTTCGTTCATCCATAGTTGCCTGACTCCCCGT
CGTGTAGATAACTACGATACGGGAGGGCTTACCATCTGGCCCCAGTGCTGCAATGATACCGCGAGACCCA
CGCTCACCGGCTCCAGATTTATCAGCAATAAACCAGCCAGCCGGAAGGGCCGAGCGCAGAAGTGGTCCTG
CAACTTTATCCGCCTCCATCCAGTCTATTAATTGTTGCCGGGAAGCTAGAGTAAGTAGTTCGCCAGTTAA
TAGTTTGCGCAACGTTGTTGCCATTGCTACAGGCATCGTGGTGTCACGCTCGTCGTTTGGTATGGCTTCA
TTCAGCTCCGGTTCCCAACGATCAAGGCGAGTTACATGATCCCCCATGTTGTGCAAAAAAGCGGTTAGCT
CCTTCGGTCCTCCGATCGTTGTCAGAAGTAAGTTGGCCGCAGTGTTATCACTCATGGTTATGGCAGCACT
GCATAATTCTCTTACTGTCATGCCATCCGTAAGATGCTTTTCTGTGACTGGTGAGTACTCAACCAAGTCA
TTCTGAGAATAGTGTATGCGGCGACCGAGTTGCTCTTGCCCGGCGTCAATACGGGATAATACCGCGCCAC
ATAGCAGAACTTTAAAAGTGCTCATCATTGGAAAACGTTCTTCGGGGCGAAAACTCTCAAGGATCTTACC
GCTGTTGAGATCCAGTTCGATGTAACCCACTCGTGCACCCAACTGATCTTCAGCATCTTTTACTTTCACC
AGCGTTTCTGGGTGAGCAAAAACAGGAAGGCAAAATGCCGCAAAAAAGGGAATAAGGGCGACACGGAAAT
GTTGAATACTCATACTCTTCCTTTTTCAATATTATTGAAGCATTTATCAGGGTTATTGTCTCATGAGCGG
ATACATATTTGAATGTATTTAGAAAAATAAACAAATAGGGGTTCCGCGCACATTTCCCCGAAAAGTGCCA
CCTGACGTC
Features (pLannotate 1.2.2; 23 found; start..end, strand, type, name):
     28..80      -  misc_feature   bom (fragment): basis of mobility region from pBR322
    235..614     +  enhancer       CMV enhancer: human cytomegalovirus immediate early enhancer
    615..818     +  promoter       CMV promoter: human cytomegalovirus (CMV) immediate early promoter
    814..847     +  LTR            5' LTR (truncated) (fragment): truncated 5' long terminal repeat (LTR) from HIV-1
    863..881     +  promoter       T7 promoter: promoter for bacteriophage T7 RNA polymerase
    926..1291    +  CDS            HVM20_MOUSE: Experimental evidence at protein level: Swiss-Prot protein existence level 1. From Mus musculus (Mouse).
   1373..2056    +  CDS            POLG_TEV (fragment): Experimental evidence at protein level: Swiss-Prot protein existence level 1. [Nuclear inclusion protein A]: has RNA-binding and proteolytic activities. From Tobacco etch virus (TEV).
   2145..2369    +  polyA_signal   bGH poly(A) signal: bovine growth hormone polyadenylation signal
   2373..2394    +  promoter       SV40 promoter (fragment): SV40 enhancer and early promoter
   2415..2843    +  rep_origin     f1 ori (sequence partly withheld): f1 bacteriophage origin of replication; arrow indicates direction of (+) strand synthesis
   2857..3186    +  promoter       SV40 promoter: SV40 enhancer and early promoter
   3234..3281    +  promoter       EM7 promoter: synthetic bacterial promoter&nbsp
   3300..3698    +  CDS            BSD: blasticidin S deaminase; Aspergillus terreus BSD; confers resistance to blasticidin
   3699..3726    +  CDS            BleoR (fragment): antibiotic-binding protein; Sh ble from Streptoalloteichus hindustanus; confers resistance to bleomycin, phleomycin, and Zeocin™
   3736..3861    +  CDS            ble (fragment): BLE_KLEPN - Experimental evidence at protein level: Swiss-Prot protein existence level 1. Binding protein with a strong affinity to the bleomycin family of antibiotics. Binds to CL990; an antimitotic-antibiotic compound. From Klebsiella pneumoniae.
   3856..3977    +  polyA_signal   SV40 poly(A) signal: SV40 polyadenylation signal
   4050..4066    -  protein_bind   lac operator: The lac repressor binds to the lac operator to inhibit transcription in E. coli. This inhibition can be relieved by adding lactose or isopropyl-β-D-thiogalactopyranoside (IPTG). lac repressor encoded by lacI
   4074..4104    -  promoter       lac promoter: promoter for the E. coli lac operon
   4119..4140    -  protein_bind   CAP binding site: CAP binding activates transcription in the presence of cAMP. E. coli catabolite activator protein
   4153..4245    -  CDS            lacI (fragment): lac repressor; lacI; The lac repressor binds to the lac operator to inhibit transcription in E. coli. This inhibition can be relieved by adding lactose or isopropyl-β-D-thiogalactopyranoside (IPTG).
   4428..5016    -  rep_origin     ori: high-copy-number ColE1/pMB1/pBR322/pUC origin of replication
   5187..6047    -  CDS            AmpR: β-lactamase; bla; confers resistance to ampicillin, carbenicillin, and related antibiotics
   6048..6152    -  promoter       AmpR promoter: bla
