[The description below was written by a language model from this plasmid's Addgene catalogue record and pLannotate feature annotations shown in this document.]
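Description:
NbALFA-TEV219 is a mammalian expression plasmid built on the Invitrogen pcDNA6/myc-His A backbone. It is propagated in E. coli through a high-copy ColE1/pUC-type origin with ampicillin resistance (β-lactamase under its own promoter). It also carries an f1 phage origin. For selection in mammalian cells, an SV40 early promoter drives blasticidin S deaminase, followed by an SV40 polyadenylation signal. An EM7 bacterial promoter upstream of the same gene allows it to be expressed in bacteria as well. The short bleomycin-resistance, lac-region, HIV-1 LTR and bom matches in the feature table are small fragments, most likely backbone remnants or annotation artefacts rather than functional parts.

The payload is a synthetic insert of about 1.1 kb cloned between HindIII and XbaI. It is transcribed from the CMV immediate-early enhancer/promoter and terminated by the bovine growth hormone poly(A) signal, and a T7 promoter lies just upstream of the coding region. The annotation shows two consecutive coding segments. The first is an immunoglobulin heavy-chain variable-like domain, consistent with a single-domain nanobody (NbALFA by name). The second is a fragment of the tobacco etch virus NIa protease, which corresponds to the C-terminal TEV219 fusion listed in the record. The result is an intracellular nanobody that carries TEV protease activity to whatever protein it binds.

In TANGO-type assays, recruiting such a protease fusion to a receptor cleaves off a tethered transcription factor, which then drives a reporter. The associated publication concerns nanobody-based intracellular biosensors of GPCR signalling. The catalogue gives the purpose as TANGO detection of V5-tagged protein, whereas the construct name points to an ALFA-tag-directed nanobody. The record does not resolve this discrepancy.
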