Addgene plasmid #201487: NbALFA-TEV219
Purpose: TANGO detection of V5-tagged protein
Depositing lab: Patrick Giguère. Depositing organization: University of Ottawa. Publication: Development of a V5-tag-directed nanobody and its implementation as an intracellular biosensor of GPCR signalling. Zeghal M, Matte K, Venes A, Patel S, Laroche G, Sarvan S, Joshi M, Rain JC, Couture JF, Giguere PM. J Biol Chem. 2023 Jul 28:105107. doi: 10.1016/j.jbc.2023.105107. PubMed 37517699.
Backbone
  Vector backbone: pcDNA6/myc-His A
  Backbone manufacturer: Invitrogen
  Backbone size w/o insert (bp): 5428
  Vector type: Mammalian Expression
  Selectable markers: Blasticidin
Growth in bacteria
  Bacterial resistance: Ampicillin, 100 μg/mL
  Growth temperature: 37°C
  Growth strain: DH5alpha
  Copy number: High Copy
Gene/Insert
  Gene/Insert name: NbALFA-TEV219
  Species: Synthetic
  Insert size (bp): 1125
  Promoter: CMV
  Tag / fusion protein: TEV219 (C terminal on insert)
  Cloning method: Restriction Enzyme; 5′ cloning site HindIII (not destroyed); 3′ cloning site XbaI (not destroyed)
  Sequencing primers: 5′ CMV-F; 3′ Bgh-R
Resource information
  A portion of this plasmid was derived from a plasmid made by: Synthetic
Terms and licenses: Academic/Nonprofit Terms; Industry Terms: Not Available to Industry
How to cite: NbALFA-TEV219 was a gift from Patrick Giguère (Addgene plasmid # 201487 ; http://n2t.net/addgene:201487 ; RRID:Addgene_201487)
